>Addgene plasmid #60986 | pMTB-Multibow-mC | addgene partial sequence | sequence record 100860 | Multibow-fwd 5'-gccaccacctgttcctgtag-3'
CTTCGTATAGGATACTTTATACGAAGTTATTGATCAATTCACAGCCACCATGCTGTGCTGCATCAGAAGA
ACTAAACCGGTTGAGAAGAATGAAGAGGCCGATCAGGAGCTGCAGTCGACGGTACCGCGGGCCCGGGATC
CACCGGTCGCCACCATGGGAGCGCCAGCTGGAGGTGCAGGTGCAGCAATGGTGTCTAAAGGAGAGGAACT
GTTTACCGGAGTGGTCCCAATTCTCGTGGAACTGGATGGCGATGTGAATGGACATAAATTTTCTGTGTCT
GGAGAGGGAGAGGGCGATGCCACCTACGGCAAGCTGACCCTGAAATTTATTTGCACCACCGGCAAACTGC
CAGTGCCATGGCCTACCCTGGTGACCACCCTGACCTGGGGCGTGCAATGCTTTGCCAGGTACCCAGATCA
TATGAAACAACATGATTTTTTTAAATCTGCCATGCCAGAGGGCTACGTGCAGGAGAGGACCATTTTTTTT
AAAGATGATGGC
