>Addgene plasmid #60986 | pMTB-Multibow-mC | addgene partial sequence | sequence record 102811 | pMTBF2 5'-tttagggagtggtcctggtg-3'
TGTTCCTTTTTACTGAGCCCTACGACTCTGGCTGAGTGCCACACCGCCGGCAGCCGCAAAGCGGCTCAAA
CCATTGCCTTTTATGGTAATAATGAGAGAATGCAGAGGGACTTCCTTTGTCTGGCATATCTGAGGCGCGC
GCTGTCACTAGCGCCCACCAGCGGTCAGACTGTAGAATGCAGAGCAAAACAGGAAGTTGACTCCAGATGG
TCACATGCTTGCTGAAACNCCTCTCCCTGGCAGCAGTGCAATTCTAACAGTTTCCCTTTCTTTTACAGTT
CGCCATCCTAGGCCTATTTAGGTGACACTATAGAAGAGTACAAGCTACTTGTTCTTTTTGCAGGATCCGC
CACCATGACTAGCTCGAGATAACTTCGTATAGTATACCTTATACGAAGTTATCGAGCTCATAACTTCGTA
TAGGATACTTTATACGAAGTTATAACTCGAGATAACTTCGTATAGCATACATTATACGAAGTTATACCGG
CAGATCTCGCCACCATGGTGAGTGTGATTAAACCAGAGATGAA
