[The description below was written by a language model from this plasmid's Addgene catalogue record.]
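Description:
pMTB-Multibow-mC is a zebrafish transgenesis plasmid built on the pMTB backbone, which carries Tol2 transposon sites so that the cassette between them can be integrated into the fish genome by Tol2 transposase. In bacteria it is selected with ampicillin and is recorded as a low-copy plasmid. The record does not name the origin of replication, and no feature table is provided, so the exact arrangement of elements cannot be described beyond the catalogue fields.

The payload is a synthetic Cerulean (cyan fluorescent protein) coding sequence carrying an N-terminal membrane-targeting tag, placed under the Bactin2 (beta-actin 2) promoter, which is generally used for broad expression in zebrafish tissues. The insert was assembled by Gibson cloning. The cassette is surrounded by multiple loxP recombination sites arranged so that the fluorescent protein gene is initially silent; after Cre-mediated recombination it settles permanently into either an ON or an OFF state.

This plasmid is one member of the Multibow set, in which each construct encodes a differently coloured or differently localised fluorescent protein. Because each reporter switches independently to a binary outcome, combining several members produces heritable "digital" spectral barcodes that distinguish individual cells and their descendants for cell tracing and lineage analysis.

The depositor notes that the repeated loxP sites make these constructs prone to recombination, giving some instability and low yields in E. coli. They can also cause poor-quality sequencing reads that do not necessarily indicate a faulty plasmid. The variable region is best verified by reading from its far end, since SP6 reads may not reach it.
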