Addgene plasmid #60986: pMTB-Multibow-mC
Purpose: Part of Multibow set of constructs--each FP gene is initially not expressed and then adopts a permanent ON or OFF status upon Cre-mediated recombination. Encodes membrane bound cerulean
Depositing lab: Sean Megason. Depositing organization: Harvard Medical School. Publication: Multibow: digital spectral barcodes for cell tracing. Xiong F, Obholzer ND, Noche RR, Megason SG. PLoS One. 2015 May 26;10(5):e0127822. doi: 10.1371/journal.pone.0127822. eCollection 2015. PONE-D-14-56414 PubMed 26010570.
Backbone
  Vector backbone: pMTB
  Vector type: Zebrafish
Growth in bacteria
  Bacterial resistance: Ampicillin, 100 μg/mL
  Growth temperature: 37°C
  Growth strain: Stbl3
  Copy number: Low Copy
Gene/Insert
  Gene/Insert name: Cerulean
  Species: Synthetic
  Promoter: Bactin2
  Tag / fusion protein: membrane tag (N terminal on insert)
  Cloning method: Gibson Cloning
  Sequencing primers: 5′ SP6; 3′ CAGCAGGACCATTTATCATGCTGCTGC
Terms and licenses: Academic/Nonprofit Terms; Industry Terms: Not Available to Industry
Depositor comments: Multibow constructs contain repetitive loxP sites that make these constructs prone to recombination. The constructs display a few issues with bacterial stability and sequencing that need to be considered when amplifying, storing and using them. First, in our hands Multibow constructs have displayed instability in E.coli cultures and had low yield in Maxi/Midi-preps. Mini-prep is recommended to harvest Multibow constructs. For transformation, we have had success with 5-alpha F'Iq cells (NEB). Second, the sequencing of Multibow constructs may run into problems of low quality/inaccurate reads. A problematic trace file does not necessarily mean the construct is wrong or the sample has mixed sequences. Third, before using the constructs harvested from mini-prep for injections, we recommend a further purification step using DNA purification kits such as MinElute PCR purification kit (Qiagen). All Multibow constructs share a backbone of pMTB vector (AMP resistance) containing the tol2 sites for transgenic insertion and the loxP recombination sites. To validate the variable region, we recommend sequencing with this specific primer: 5'-CAGCAGGACCATTTATCATGCTGCTGC-3', which recognizes the end of the variable region. The Sp6 primer may not provide enough reading length to reach the variable region.
How to cite: pMTB-Multibow-mC was a gift from Sean Megason (Addgene plasmid # 60986 ; http://n2t.net/addgene:60986 ; RRID:Addgene_60986)
